>Addgene plasmid #225886 | Vsx2 mR1-28 +SV40 base prom-GFP-IRES-AP | addgene full sequence | sequence record 446952 | Addgene NGS Result
CCAGAATACCTCAGCCTCCAGCACCTGGCATGTTGTAGAGCACCAATTCACAGTCTTCAGGGGTGTACTG
AAAGCTGGGGACTGTCAGGAGCCTAGAGGTACCGACTCCATACCCTGAGCAGTTCTTAGGCGAAGCCGCT
GAGTTGTGTGTGGCTCGCCTCCACTGTTACACCACTGAACACACTGACTAGTGTGGACCAGGCACTTCCC
AAGGAGAGTCTCAGAGGTCTGGGAAGGCCTTGAAAAAGTCTTCTCAATTTTTAGAATGGAAAAGCAGCCC
AAAGAAGTCTAAGTCATTTCCAGTGCCACAGAGTTCACATCCGCTGGGAGCCTCAACTCCCGGCCTCCTC
TTGGCTCCACTCCTGCCCAGGATCTCAGGGGTCAGGGGCTGCTCTTGAGGGTTCTTCATGGCTCTCCATT
CCTACTGATCCACTTCCCTAAAGTCCCACCGGACTCTGAGCTCTACATCTCCCTGTCCACTCACTCAGTT
CCTCAGGAGGTCCTGGAGACCCCAGTAGTGGGGAGAGAGGTCCTTGGTGCCTCTTAGCTGTCCGCTAGCT
CAGAGCTGTAGGGAGGCTGTTGCGGTGCACAGCACTGATCCTAACCAAGTTTGCCAGCCCAGCTTTTCTC
ATGGCTCCCACACAATGGTCTGCTTTGTGCCCACCTGCCGATAATGCTTAATTAGGCGAGGAGTTGATTA
ATTTGAGGTAATTGACAGCTAATTAGAAGCCTACAGGCTCATTAACTTGACATCTTGTCTTTGTGAATTG
GCTGGGTACGGTCAGGTGATGGTAACCGTTGCTCCCCTCCCCAGCTCTTCCAACCCCAAAGTCTGAGGCA
TCACCTAGGGGAGGGCTGGGCAGATCCGGGGTTCAGGTAGGGCAGTCTCAAGATCAAGAGTAGAGGGAAC
TGGTACTGAAGAGTAAGGAGTCCCGAATGGAGACGTCTGCTCTGGCTCTAGGGAGGAGAGAGAACAAGAA
TGAAGGGCAAATGGACCCGAGAGAGAACTGGACCCTAGCAGGAGAATGGGGAAGCCCGAAGCTCACATAG
TGAGAAGGGGCTGGGGAGCAGGTGAGCCTGTTGGTACTAGGGGTAGGCTTTGAAGAGAGGCCGACTTGTG
GTTAAATCCCAGCTCTGCCTAGAGCTAGGAGACTCCAACTGACCTAAATGCTCTCTAAGCCCGGGGCTCG
TTTGTAAAACAGGATAACAATGTCTACCTTACCTCATTTGGTTACTGTGAACAGTTCATGGGACACAGAG
GCAAGGCCTAGGAAGCACCCAGTTAAATGTCACTGACTGGGCTGGCAGGATGGGTCAGTGGGTGCAAACT
TGATGACCCAAGCTTGATCCCTGGAACCGGGGTGGAAGGAGAGAACTGAGTCTGGAAGGTCCCTCCCACC
TGCACACTTGCACTGTGGCAAACATCTTCCTGTGCTCACTTACACATCACACACACTCACTCTCTCTCAC
ACACACACACACACAATGAGTAAAACCTAAAGAATGTTCACTATCCTTGGCAGTGGGAAGACGTGACTGG
GAGATAGTCTAAGAGGGCAGGTTGTCAGAGGCAATGGGAAGCCCCTCCCTTGGAGAACTAGTGTCACTGT
GGACATTTGCATTCACAGCACAAGAGTGTTTGATGGTGTGGGGATCAGGTCTTCTTGTCGCAACCTCTTT
AGGGGGCAATTTAGTGATCTATATTACAATGTATATGTAGCTTTTGACCCAAGAGTTCCCTGCTATTAAC
GCACTCTGAGGATTTACATGTATGCGCAAGGATTTCATTACAGCGCAGCCTGCAGAACCTTCCTGCGTAT
CCCAGTTGGAAAGACTGGAAATCACCCAAAAGTCCATCAGCGACTAAGTTATGGTACCTCCCCGTAGTAC
AGTATATTACTATTGAATATATATGAGCAGGATCCAAAATGCATTAAATAGGGGGAAAAGCCACGTATAT
AACAGTGTATAGTTCCCACAAGTAGCTCAGTGGATGGAGGTACAGGAAATGGGAGGCGTATTTTTGGCTT
GTACTTATCACCTTTTCAAAAATCAGTTTACAATTAACCCCCCCACCCCCCATAAGCCCTAACAATACTG
CTATAATGGCAGAGTAGCGCCATGAACAAGGGCGGGAACACTTGGTTTCTTCTTCTACACAGACAAACAT
GGTGGCCATTGGCCACGTGTGGCCATTGAACCCTTGAAATGTGGTCTTTTTTTTTTTTTTTTTTTTTTAA
GAGGATGGAGAGGTGGTTCAGTGGTTAGAAGTACGTACTGCTCTTGTGAATTTGGTTCTTTTTTTTATTT
ATTTATTTAGTCGACCCAGGTGGCACTTTTCGGGGAAATGTGCGCGGAACCCCTATTTGTTTATTTTTCT
AAATACATTCAAATATGTATCCGCTCATGAGACAATAACCCTGATAAATGCTTCAATAATATTGAAAAAG
GAAGAGTATGAGTATTCAACATTTCCGTGTCGCCCTTATTCCCTTTTTTGCGGCATTTTGCCTTCCTGTT
TTTGCTCACCCAGAAACGCTGGTGAAAGTAAAAGATGCTGAAGATCAGTTGGGTGCACGAGTGGGTTACA
TCGAACTGGATCTCAACAGCGGTAAGATCCTTGAGAGTTTTCGCCCCGAAGAACGTTTTCCAATGATGAG
CACTTTTAAAGTTCTGCTATGTGGCGCGGTATTATCCCGTATTGACGCCGGGCAAGAGCAACTCGGTCGC
CGCATACACTATTCTCAGAATGACTTGGTTGAGTACTCACCAGTCACAGAAAAGCATCTTACGGATGGCA
TGACAGTAAGAGAATTATGCAGTGCTGCCATAACCATGAGTGATAACACTGCGGCCAACTTACTTCTGAC
AACGATCGGAGGACCGAAGGAGCTAACCGCTTTTTTGCACAACATGGGGGATCATGTAACTCGCCTTGAT
CGTTGGGAACCGGAGCTGAATGAAGCCATACCAAACGACGAGCGTGACACCACGATGCCTGTAGCAATGG
CAACAACGTTGCGCAAACTATTAACTGGCGAACTACTTACTCTAGCTTCCCGGCAACAATTAATAGACTG
GATGGAGGCGGATAAAGTTGCAGGACCACTTCTGCGCTCGGCCCTTCCGGCTGGCTGGTTTATTGCTGAT
AAATCTGGAGCCGGTGAGCGTGGGTCTCGCGGTATCATTGCAGCACTGGGGCCAGATGGTAAGCCCTCCC
GTATCGTAGTTATCTACACGACGGGGAGTCAGGCAACTATGGATGAACGAAATAGACAGATCGCTGAGAT
AGGTGCCTCACTGATTAAGCATTGGTAACTGTCAGACCAAGTTTACTCATATATACTTTAGATTGATTTA
AAACTTCATTTTTAATTTAAAAGGATCTAGGTGAAGATCCTTTTTGATAATCTCATGACCAAAATCCCTT
AACGTGAGTTTTCGTTCCACTGAGCGTCAGACCCCGTAGAAAAGATCAAAGGATCTTCTTGAGATCCTTT
TTTTCTGCGCGTAATCTGCTGCTTGCAAACAAAAAAACCACCGCTACCAGCGGTGGTTTGTTTGCCGGAT
CAAGAGCTACCAACTCTTTTTCCGAAGGTAACTGGCTTCAGCAGAGCGCAGATACCAAATACTGTTCTTC
TAGTGTAGCCGTAGTTAGGCCACCACTTCAAGAACTCTGTAGCACCGCCTACATACCTCGCTCTGCTAAT
CCTGTTACCAGTGGCTGCTGCCAGTGGCGATAAGTCGTGTCTTACCGGGTTGGACTCAAGACGATAGTTA
CCGGATAAGGCGCAGCGGTCGGGCTGAACGGGGGGTTCGTGCACACAGCCCAGCTTGGAGCGAACGACCT
ACACCGAACTGAGATACCTACAGCGTGAGCTATGAGAAAGCGCCACGCTTCCCGAAGGGAGAAAGGCGGA
CAGGTATCCGGTAAGCGGCAGGGTCGGAACAGGAGAGCGCACGAGGGAGCTTCCAGGGGGAAACGCCTGG
TATCTTTATAGTCCTGTCGGGTTTCGCCACCTCTGACTTGAGCGTCGATTTTTGTGATGCTCGTCAGGGG
GGCGGAGCCTATGGAAAAACGCCAGCAACGCGGCCTTTTTACGGTTCCTGGCCTTTTGCTGGCCTTTTGC
TCACATGTTCTTTCCTGCGTTATCCCCTGATTCTGTGGATAACCGTATTACCGCCTTTGAGTGAGCTGAT
ACCGCTCGCCGCAGCCGAACGACCGAGCGCAGCGAGTCAGTGAGCGAGGAAGCGGAAGAGCGCCCAATAC
GCAAACCGCCTCTCCCCGCGCGTTGGCCGATTCATTAATGCAGCGGATCCAGACATGATAAGATACATTG
ATGAGTTTGGACAAACCACAACTAGAATGCAGTGAAAAAAATGCTTTATTTGTGAAATTTGTGATGCTAT
TGCTTTATTTGTAACCATTATAAGCTGCAATAAACAAGTTAGCTTTTTGCAAAAGCCTAGGCCTCCAAAA
AAGCCTCCTCACTACTTCTGGAATAGCTCAGAGGCCGAGGCGGCCTCGGCCTCTGCATAAATAAAAAAAA
TTAGTCAGCCATGGGGCGGAGAATGGGCGGAACTGGGCGGAGTTAGGGGCGGGATGGGCGGAGTTAGGGG
CGGGACTATGGTTGCTGACTAATTGAGATGCGGATCCGCTGGCACGACAGGTTTCCCGACTGGAAAGCGG
GCAGTGAGCGCAACGCAATTAATGTGAGTTAGCTCACTCATTAGGCACCCCAGGCTTTACACTTTATGCT
TCCGGCTCGTATGTTGTGTGGAATTGTGAGCGGATAACAATTTCACACAGGAAACAGCTATGACCATGAT
TACGCCAAGCTTGGGCTGCAGGTCGAGGGATCTCCATAAGAGAAGAGGGACAGCTATGACTGGGAGTAGT
CAGGAGAGGAGGAAAAATCTGGCTAGTAAAACATGTAAGGAAAATTTTAGGGATGTTAAAGAAAAAAATA
ACACAAAACAAAATATAAAAAAAATCTAACCTCAAGTCAAGGCTTTTCTATGGAATAAGGAATGGACAGC
AGGGGGCTGTTTCATATACTGATGACCTCTTTATAGCCAACCTTTGTTCATGGCAGCCAGCATATGGGCA
TATGTTGCCAAACTCTAAACCAAATACTCATTCTGATGTTTTAAATGATTTGCCCTCCCATATGTCCTTC
CGAGTGAGAGACACAAAAAATTCCAACACACTATTGCAATGAAAATAAATTTCCTTTATTAGCCAGAAGT
CAGATGCTCAAGGGGCTTCATGATGTCCCCATAATTTTTGGCAGAGGGAAAAAGATCTCAGTGGTATTTG
TGAGCCAGGGCATTGGCCACACCAGCCACCACCTTCTGATAGGCAGCCTGCACCTGAGGAGTGCGGCCGG
CCGCGATATCCTCGACCCCACTGGGCTGTAGGTGGTGGCTGGATGGCCTGAGCCCCCTCCTTTCCTGGGG
TGCAGGCAGCCACAGGGCACAACCTGCAGTCCCTGGGGTTGGGGTAGGGAGTCCGAGAGCAGCCAAGGGG
CAGGTTTGGTGTCATGGGCTCAGTCCCCAGAGCGCACGGGGAGGGGAAGGTTCCATGGCAGGACCTCTGT
ATAGGGACTCCGGGGATGACGACTCGGGCTGGAGGCCAGGCAGGACGACAGGAGGTGGGGAGCAGGAGAA
CTCCGGGATGGGGAAGCAGGAGCCCCAGGGACGGGACACTCAGGGAGCAGTGGCCGTCTCCAGCAGCAGC
AGGGTCCCGGCCAGCAGAGGAAGCAACGCGGGGACCACGGACCGCCCCGGGTGCGCGGCGTCGGTGGTGC
CGGCGGGGGGCGCCAGGTCGCAGGCGGTGTAGGGCTCCAGGCAGGCGGCGAAGGCCATGACGTGCGCTAT
GAAGGTCTGCTCCTGCACGCCGTGAACCAGGTGCGCCTGCGGGCCGCGCGCGAACACCGCCACGTCCTCG
CCTGCGTGGGTCTCTTCGTCCAGGGGCACTGCTGACTGCTGCCGATACTCGGGGCTCCCGCTCTCGCTCT
CGGTAACATCCGGCCGGGCGCCGTCCTTGAGCACATAGCCTGGACCGTTTCCGTATAGGAGGACCGTGTA
GGCCTTCCTGTCCCGGGCCTTGCCAGGGGCCAGCCCGAAGATGGAGCTCCCTCGCAGGGGGTAGCCTCCG
AAGGAGAAGACGTGGGAGTGGTCGGCAGTGACGAGGCTCAGCGTGTCCTCCTCGCTGGTGAGCTGGCCCG
CCCTCTCAATGGCGTCGTCGAACATGATCGTCTCAGTCAGTGCCCGGTAAGCCCTGCTTTCATGATGACC
ATGGTCGATGCGACCACCCTCCACGAAGAGGAAGAAGCCGCGGGGGTTCCTGCTCAGCAGGCGCAGGGCA
GCCTCTGTCATCTCCATCAGGGAGGGGTCCAGTGTGGAGTCTCGGTGGATCTCGTATTTCATGTCTCCAG
GCTCAAAGAGACCCATGAGATGGGTCACAGACGGGTCCAGGGAAGCCTGCATGAGCTCAGTGCGGTTCCA
CACATACCGGGCACCCTGGCGCTTCGCCAGCCATTCCTGCACCAGATTCTTCCCGTCCAGCCTGGTCCCA
CCTTGGCTGTAGTCATCTGGGTACTCAGGGTCTGGGGTTCCCATGCGAAACATGTACTTTCGGCCTCCAC
CTAGGATCACGTCAATGTCCATGTTGGAGATGAGCTGCGTAGCGATGTCCTGGCACCCCTCCTGGCGGGC
CGAGGCAGGCACGTCGGCGTCCGAGTACCAGTTGCGGTTCACCGTGTGGGCGTAGGTGCCGGCTGGCGAG
GCGTGCTGCACTCGTGTGGTGGTTACCACTCCCACTGACTTCCCTGCTTTCTTGGCCCGATTCATCACGG
AGATGACCTCGTTGCCGCGTGTCGTGTTGCACTGGTTAAAGCGGGCGGCTGCACTCAAGCCAATGGTCTG
GAAGTTGCCCTTGACCCCGCACAGGTAGGCCGTGGCTGTGGCTCCACTGTCTGGCACATGTTTGTCTACA
TTGTATGTCTTGGACAGAGCCACATATGGGAAGCGGTCCATGGCCAGGGGTATCTCAGGCCCCAGTTTGT
CCTTCTTCTGCCCTTTTAGGATCCTGGCAGCTGTCACCGTAGACACCCCCATCCCATCGCCCAGGAAGAT
GATGAGGTTCTTGGCGGCTGTCTGTGCAGGCTGCAGCTTCTTGGCGGCACCCAGGGCCTCGGCTGCCTCG
CGGTTCCAGAAGTCCGGGTTCTCCTCCTCAACTGGGATGATGCCCAGGGAGAGCTGTAGCCTCAGGCCCA
GCAGCAGCAGCAGCAGCAGCCTCGACCCCATATTATCATCGTGTTTTTCAAAGGAAAACCACGTCCCCGT
GGTTCGGGGGGCCTAGACGTTTTTTTAACCTCGACTAAACACATGTAAAGCATGTGCACCGAGGCCCCAG
ATCAGATCCCATACAATGGGGTACCTTCTGGGCATCCTTCAGCCCCTTGTTGAATACGCTTGAGGAGAGC
CATTTGACTCTTTCCACAACTATCCAACTCACAACGTGGCACTGGGGTTGTGCCGCCTTTGCAGGTGTAT
CTTATACACGTGGCTTTTGGCCGCAGAGGCACCTGTCGCCAGGTGGGGGGTTCCGCTGCCTGCAAAGGGT
CGCTACAGACGTTGTTTGTCTTCAAGAAGCTTCCAGAGGAACTGCTTCCTTCACGACATTCAACAGACCT
TGCATTCCTTTGGCGAGAGGGGAAAGACCCCTAGGAATGCTCGTCAAGAAGACAGGGCCAGGTTTCCGGG
CCCTCACATTGCCAAAAGACGGCAATATGGTGGAAAATAACATATAGACAAACGCACACCGGCCTTATTC
CAAGCGGCTTCGGCCAGTAACGTTAGGGGGGGGGGAGGGAGAGGGGGGGGGGGGGGGGGGAATTGGCCGC
TTTACTTGTACAGCTCGTCCATGCCGAGAGTGATCCCGGCGGCGGTCACGAACTCCAGCAGGACCATGTG
ATCGCGCTTCTCGTTGGGGTCTTTGCTCAGGGCGGACTGGGTGCTCAGGTAGTGGTTGTCGGGCAGCAGC
ACGGGGCCGTCGCCGATGGGGGTGTTCTGCTGGTAGTGGTCGGCGAGCTGCACGCTGCCGTCCTCGATGT
TGTGGCGGATCTTGAAGTTCACCTTGATGCCGTTCTTCTGCTTGTCGGCCATGATATAGACGTTGTGGCT
GTTGTAGTTGTACTCCAGCTTGTGCCCCAGGATGTTGCCGTCCTCCTTGAAGTCGATGCCCTTCAGCTCG
ATGCGGTTCACCAGGGTGTCGCCCTCGAACTTCACCTCGGCGCGGGTCTTGTAGTTGCCGTCGTCCTTGA
AGAAGATGGTGCGCTCCTGGACGTAGCCTTCGGGCATGGCGGACTTGAAGAAGTCGTGCTGCTTCATGTG
GTCGGGGTAGCGGCTGAAGCACTGCACGCCGTAGGTCAGGGTGGTCACGAGGGTGGGCCAGGGCACGGGC
AGCTTGCCGGTGGTGCAGATGAACTTCAGGGTCAGCTTGCCGTAGGTGGCATCGCCCTCGCCCTCGCCGG
ACACGCTGAACTTGTGGCCGTTTACGTCGCCGTCCAGCTCGACCAGGATGGGCACCACCCCGGTGAACAG
CTCCTCGCCCTTGCTCACCATGGTGGCGACCGGTGGATCCCGGGCCCGCGGTACCAAGCTTTTTGCAAAA
GCCTAGGCCTCCAAAAAAGCCTCCTCACTACTTCTGGAATAGCTCAGAGGCCGAGGCGGCCTCGGCCTCT
GCATAAATAAAAAAAATTAGTCAGCGATGGGGCGGAGAATGGGCGGAACTGGGCGGAGTTAGGGGCGGGA
TGGGCGGAGTTAGGGGCGGGACTATGGTTGCTGACTAATTGAGATGCAGATCGCAGATCTCGAGCTGGCA
TGCATGTATATGTGTACTGGCATGCGTGTATATATGTACTGGCATGTGTGTAAACCTTGCGCTTAGGAGG
CTGAACAGGAGGACTGTGAGTTCAAGGACAGCCTAGACTATACACTGAGTCTCTGGCTAAACAAATACTG
TAAACACAGCATCTATCTTGATAAACAACCCATTAAACATACCTATGGACACAAATAATATATTCACCAA
TTTTTTTTATATGCTATTCCTGCCAGCACACAGTAGGCACTTCCTAAGGGCCTACTGTCCCTTTCATCTC
CAGGGCACAACATTAACAATTCTGTTTGCCCAGCCACCTCCCTTTCCACTGTGACCCTTGATCAGCAAGC
ACAATAAATGTTTGCTAGGTGACTGATTTATACCAGGGATGAGGGAACGTCTCCAAGCTTCCACAGAAGT
GAAAGACAAGTGGCCTCCATCGCCCCACAAGGGAAGATGATGTCAGGTGCCAGGGTGGAGATGGTGAACA
TACTCGGTGTGCTGGAGTCCCAGCAGCCAAGCTCACCCTGTCCCAGGGTCAAAAGTATTCAGCTGCCAGG
ACCATATCAGAAATGTAATCTCAGTACCCAAGGTCTGTCCTAAGGCCTGGCTCCTTAGGCCTTGCACCTC
CCACCTAAGTTGGACAGGGCCCTTTCTTCCACTTCTTTAGTTGGAGATGGGTGTTTAACTCATATGATGA
GCCATGTATTGTATCAGGGCTCTTTGTGAGTGGAGAGGGACACCTGAGCCCTGGGTACCCAAAGGTGTAG
AGAGATGGGGACACAGATGTAG
Features (pLannotate 1.2.2; 19 found; start..end, strand, type, name):
   2239..2256    -  misc_feature   HA-L (fragment): left homology arm from the adeno-associated virus integration site (AAVS1) within intron 1 of the human PPP1R12C gene
   2353..2457    +  promoter       AmpR promoter: bla
   2458..3318    +  CDS            AmpR: β-lactamase; bla; confers resistance to ampicillin, carbenicillin, and related antibiotics
   3489..4077    +  rep_origin     ori: high-copy-number ColE1/pMB1/pBR322/pUC origin of replication
   4260..4314    +  CDS            lacI (fragment): lac repressor; lacI; The lac repressor binds to the lac operator to inhibit transcription in E. coli. This inhibition can be relieved by adding lactose or isopropyl-β-D-thiogalactopyranoside (IPTG).
   4316..4450    -  polyA_signal   SV40 poly(A) signal: SV40 polyadenylation signal
   4470..4605    -  rep_origin     SV40 ori: SV40 origin of replication
   4629..4651    -  promoter       SV40 promoter (fragment): SV40 enhancer and early promoter
   4658..4697    +  CDS            lacI (fragment): lac repressor; lacI; The lac repressor binds to the lac operator to inhibit transcription in E. coli. This inhibition can be relieved by adding lactose or isopropyl-β-D-thiogalactopyranoside (IPTG).
   4710..4731    +  protein_bind   CAP binding site: CAP binding activates transcription in the presence of cAMP. E. coli catabolite activator protein
   4746..4776    +  promoter       lac promoter: promoter for the E. coli lac operon
   4784..4800    +  protein_bind   lac operator: The lac repressor binds to the lac operator to inhibit transcription in E. coli. This inhibition can be relieved by adding lactose or isopropyl-β-D-thiogalactopyranoside (IPTG). lac repressor encoded by lacI
   5185..5240    -  polyA_signal   β-globin poly(A) signal: rabbit β-globin polyadenylation signal (Gil and Proudfoot, 1987)
   5311..5382    -  CDS            HBB (fragment): HBB_PONPY - Experimental evidence at transcript level: Swiss-Prot protein existence level 2. Involved in oxygen transport from the lung to the various peripheral tissues. From Pongo pygmaeus (Bornean orangutan).
   5800..7300    -  CDS            SEAP (fragment): secreted alkaline phosphatase from human placenta The natural enzyme has a C-terminal transmembrane sequence that is replaced by a GPI anchor.
   7313..7775    -  misc_feature   IRES: internal ribosome entry site (IRES) of the encephalomyocarditis virus (EMCV)
   7912..8631    -  CDS            EGFP: the original enhanced GFP (Yang et al., 1996) mammalian codon-optimized
   8639..8665    -  misc_feature   MCS (fragment): multiple cloning site
   8672..8868    -  promoter       SV40 promoter: SV40 early promoter
