[The description below was written by a language model from this plasmid's Addgene catalogue record and pLannotate feature annotations shown in this document.]
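Description:
Vsx2 mR1-28 +SV40 base prom-GFP-IRES-AP is a mammalian enhancer reporter plasmid built on the pCAGEN backbone. It is designed to test whether a mouse genomic fragment, mR1-28, can drive transcription from a minimal promoter. The construct name and the associated study indicate that this fragment is a candidate module of the Vsx2 super-enhancer, which is studied in retinal development. The 9.7 kb plasmid is maintained in E. coli through a high-copy ColE1/pUC-type origin and selected with ampicillin via the β-lactamase gene. Backbone remnants include lac promoter/operator sequences and a short region containing an SV40 origin and SV40 polyadenylation signal.

The reporter cassette lies on the minus strand of the sequenced record. An SV40 early promoter serves as the basal promoter and is followed by a multiple cloning site remnant and EGFP. An EMCV IRES then allows a placental alkaline phosphatase coding sequence to be translated from the same transcript. That sequence is annotated as a SEAP fragment and is described by the depositor as a SEAP reporter. A rabbit β-globin polyadenylation signal terminates the transcript. Because the basal promoter is expected to be weak on its own, fluorescence and alkaline phosphatase activity together report the activity of the linked enhancer in transfected or electroporated cells.

The mR1-28 insert is not annotated in the feature table. It presumably lies in the large unannotated stretch adjacent to the SV40 promoter, but the record gives neither its coordinates nor its cloning sites. The catalogue lists EGFP as a C-terminal tag, although here it acts as a transcriptional reporter rather than a fusion partner. The very short AAVS1 homology arm, lacI and HBB hits are probably incidental matches rather than functional elements.
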