Addgene plasmid #225886: Vsx2 mR1-28 +SV40 base prom-GFP-IRES-AP
Purpose: Enhancer reporter
Depositing lab: Michael Dyer. Depositing organization: St. Jude Children's Research Hospital. Publication: Evolutionary conservation of VSX2 super-enhancer modules in retinal development. Honnell V, Sweeney S, Norrie J, Parks M, Ramirez C, Jannu AJ, Xu B, Teubner B, Lee AY, Bell C, Dyer MA. Development. 2024 Jul 1;151(13):dev202435. doi: 10.1242/dev.202435. Epub 2024 Jul 12. PubMed 38994775.
Backbone
  Vector backbone: pCAGEN
  Backbone manufacturer: Connie Cepko, Addgene plasmid #11160
  Vector type: Mammalian Expression
Growth in bacteria
  Bacterial resistance: Ampicillin, 100 μg/mL
  Growth temperature: 37°C
  Growth strain: DH5alpha
  Copy number: High Copy
Gene/Insert
  Gene/Insert name: mR1-28
  Species: M. musculus (mouse)
  Tag / fusion protein: EGFP (C terminal on backbone)
  Cloning method: Restriction Enzyme; 5′ cloning site Unknown (unknown if destroyed)
Terms and licenses: Academic/Nonprofit Terms; Industry Terms: Not Available to Industry
Depositor comments: Contains SEAP reporter
How to cite: Vsx2 mR1-28 +SV40 base prom-GFP-IRES-AP was a gift from Michael Dyer (Addgene plasmid # 225886 ; http://n2t.net/addgene:225886 ; RRID:Addgene_225886)
